LOCUS       pSMALB-ATF4.5 9456 bp DNA circular UNA 13-JUN-2020
DEFINITION  Peter van Galen (sequence verified).
ACCESSION   urn.local...c-c1fm74j
VERSION     urn.local...c-c1fm74j
KEYWORDS    .
SOURCE
  ORGANISM  .
FEATURES             Location/Qualifiers
     misc_feature    91..168
                     /created_by="User"
                     /label="SV40 ori"
                     /note="Geneious type: origin of replication"
     misc_feature    465..771
                     /created_by="User"
                     /modified_by="User"
                     /label="F1 phage ori"
                     /note="Geneious type: origin of replication"
     promoter        967..995
                     /created_by="User"
                     /label="AmpR promoter"
     resistance      1037..1897
                     /created_by="User"
                     /label="AmpR"
     promoter        3208..3775
                     /created_by="User"
                     /label="CMV immediate early promoter"
     LTR             3793..3976
                     /created_by="User"
                     /label="HIV-1 5' LTR"
     other           4638..4871
                     /created_by="User"
                     /label="RRE"
     misc_feature    5370..5385
                     /created_by="User"
                     /modified_by="User"
                     /label="cPPT"
                     /note="Geneious type: Central polypurine tract"
     misc_difference complement(5508..5750)
                     /created_by="User"
                     /modified_by="User"
                     /Transferred_From="07 TOPO revcas eGFP KpnI AgeI"
                     /Transferred_Similarity="100.00%"
                     /label="polyA"
     CDS             complement(5792..6493)
                     /created_by="User"
                     /label="TagBFP"
     promoter        complement(6576..6635)
                     /created_by="User"
                     /modified_by="User"
                     /Transferred_From="07 TOPO revcas eGFP KpnI AgeI"
                     /Transferred_Similarity="100.00%"
                     /label="minhCMV"
     promoter        6642..7056
                     /vntifkey=19
                     /modified_by="User"
                     /label="SFFV promoter"
     loxP            7069..7102
                     /created_by="User"
                     /label="loxP"
     attB1           7118..7138
                     /annotation_group="attB"
                     /label="attB1"
     5'UTR           <7167..7443
                     /created_by="User"
                     /Transferred_From="ATF4 5: 5’ATF4.GFP extraction"
                     /Transferred_Similarity="100.00%"
                     /modified_by="User"
                     /label="mouse ATF4 5' UTR"
     exon            <7167..7351
                     /created_by="User"
                     /Transferred_From="ATF4 5: 5’ATF4.GFP extraction"
                     /Transferred_Similarity="100.00%"
                     /modified_by="User"
                     /label="exon 1"
     misc_feature    7248..7259
                     /created_by="User"
                     /Transferred_From="ATF4 5: 5’ATF4.GFP extraction"
                     /Transferred_Similarity="100.00%"
                     /modified_by="User"
                     /label="uORF1"
     misc_feature    7347..7526
                     /created_by="User"
                     /Transferred_From="ATF4 5: 5’ATF4.GFP extraction"
                     /Transferred_Similarity="100.00%"
                     /modified_by="User"
                     /label="uORF2"
     exon            7352..>7564
                     /created_by="User"
                     /Transferred_From="ATF4 5: 5’ATF4.GFP extraction"
                     /Transferred_Similarity="100.00%"
                     /modified_by="User"
                     /label="exon 2"
     CDS             7444..8301
                     /created_by="User"
                     /Transferred_From="ATF4 5: 5’ATF4.GFP extraction"
                     /Transferred_Similarity="100.00%"
                     /modified_by="User"
                     /label="ATF4-eGFP fusion ORF"
     CDS             7444..>7564
                     /created_by="User"
                     /Transferred_From="ATF4 5: 5’ATF4.GFP extraction"
                     /Transferred_Similarity="100.00%"
                     /modified_by="User"
                     /label="ATF4 start"
     CDS             7585..8304
                     /created_by="User"
                     /modified_by="User"
                     /Transferred_From="ATF4 5: 5’ATF4.GFP extraction"
                     /Transferred_Similarity="100.00%"
                     /label="eGFP"
     attB2           complement(8324..8344)
                     /annotation_group="attB"
                     /label="attB2"
     loxP            8388..8421
                     /created_by="User"
                     /modified_by="User"
                     /label="loxP"
     WPRE            8429..9004
                     /created_by="User"
                     /label="WPRE"
     misc_feature    9085..9100
                     /created_by="User"
                     /modified_by="User"
                     /label="cPPT"
                     /note="Geneious type: Central polypurine tract"
     LTR             9155..9335
                     /created_by="User"
                     /label="HIV-1 5' LTR"
ORIGIN
        1 aaatttcaca aataaagcat ttttttcact gcattctagt tgtggtttgt ccaaactcat
       61 caatgtatct tatcatgtct ggctctagct atcccgcccc taactccgcc cagttccgcc
      121 cattctccgc cccatggctg actaattttt tttatttatg cagaggccga ggccgcctcg
      181 gcctctgagc tattccagaa gtagtgagga ggcttttttg gaggcctagg cttttgcgtc
      241 gagacgtacc caattcgccc tatagtgagt cgtattacgc gcgctcactg gccgtcgttt
      301 tacaacgtcg tgactgggaa aaccctggcg ttacccaact taatcgcctt gcagcacatc
      361 cccctttcgc cagctggcgt aatagcgaag aggcccgcac cgatcgccct tcccaacagt
      421 tgcgcagcct gaatggcgaa tggcgcgnnn nnnnnnnnnn nnnnnnnnnn nnnnnnnnnn
      481 nnnnnnnnnn nnnnnnnnnn nnnnnnnnnn nnnnnnnnnn nnnnnnnnnn nnnnnnnnnn
      541 nnnnnnnnnn nnnnnnnnnn nnnnnnnnnn ncnnnnnnnn nnnnnnnnnn nnnnnnnnnn
      601 nnnnnnnnnn nnnnnnnnnn nnnnnnnnnn nnnnnnnnnn nnnnnnnnnn nnnnnnnnnn
      661 nnnannnnnn nnnnnnnnnn nnnnnnnnnn nnnnnnnnnn nnnnnnnnnn nnncctttga
      721 cgttggagtc cacgttcttt nnnnnnnnnn nnnnnnnnnn nnnnnnnnnn nnnnnnnacc
      781 ctatctcggt ctattctttt gatttataag ggattttgcc gatttcggcc tattggttaa
      841 aaaatgagct gatttaacaa aaatttaacg cgaattttaa caaaatatta acgtttacaa
      901 tttcccaggt ggcacttttc ggggaaatgt gcgcggaacc cctatttgtt tatttttcta
      961 aatacattca aatatgtatc cgctcatgag acaataaccc tgataaatgc ttcaataata
     1021 ttgaaaaagg aagagtatga gtattcaaca tttccgtgtc gcccttattc ccttttttgc
     1081 ggcattttgc cttcctgttt ttgctcaccc agaaacgctg gtgaaagtaa aagatgctga
     1141 agatcagttg ggtgcacgag tgggttacat cgaactggat ctcaacagcg gtaagatcct
     1201 tgagagtttt cgccccgaag aacgttttcc aatgatgagc acttttaaag ttctgctatg
     1261 tggcgcggta ttatcccgta ttgacgccgg gcaagagcaa ctcggtcgcc gcatacacta
     1321 ttctcagaat gacttggttg agtactcacc agtcacagaa aagcatctta cggatggcat
     1381 gacagtaaga gaattatgca gtgctgccat aaccatgagt gataacactg cggccaactt
     1441 acttctgaca acgatcggag gaccgaagga gctaaccgct tttttgcaca acatggggga
     1501 tcatgtaact cgccttgatc gttgggaacc ggagctgaat gaagccatac caaacgacga
     1561 gcgtgacacc acgatgcctg tagcaatggc aacaacgttg cgcaaactat taactggcga
     1621 actacttact ctagcttccc ggcaacaatt aatagactgg atggaggcgg ataaagttgc
     1681 aggaccactt ctgcgctcgg cccttccggc tggctggttt attgctgata aatctggagc
     1741 cggtgagcgt gggtctcgcg gtatcattgc agcactgggg ccagatggta agccctcccg
     1801 tatcgtagtt atctacacga cggggagtca ggcaactatg gatgaacgaa atagacagat
     1861 cgctgagata ggtgcctcac tgattaagca ttggtaactg tcagaccaag tttactcata
     1921 tatactttag attgatttaa aacttcattt ttaatttaaa aggatctagg tgaagatcct
     1981 ttttgataat ctcatgacca aaatccctta acgtgagttt tcgttccact gagcgtcaga
     2041 ccccgtagaa aagatcaaag gatcttcttg agatcctttt tttctgcgcg taatctgctg
     2101 cttgcaaaca aaaaaaccac cgctaccagc ggtggtttgt ttgccggatc aagagctacc
     2161 aactcttttt ccgaaggtaa ctggcttcag cagagcgcag ataccaaata ctgtccttct
     2221 agtgtagccg tagttaggcc accacttcaa gaactctgta gcaccgccta catacctcgc
     2281 tctgctaatc ctgttaccag tggctgctgc cagtggcgat aagtcgtgtc ttaccgggtt
     2341 ggactcaaga cgatagttac cggataaggc gcagcggtcg ggctgaacgg ggggttcgtg
     2401 cacacagccc agcttggagc gaacgaccta caccgaactg agatacctac agcgtgagct
     2461 atgagaaagc gccacgcttc ccgaagggag aaaggcggac aggtatccgg taagcggcag
     2521 ggtcggaaca ggagagcgca cgagggagct tccaggggga aacgcctggt atctttatag
     2581 tcctgtcggg tttcgccacc tctgacttga gcgtcgattt ttgtgatgct cgtcaggggg
     2641 gcggagccta tggaaaaacg ccagcaacgc ggccttttta cggttcctgg ccttttgctg
     2701 gccttttgct cacatgttct ttcctgcgtt atcccctgat tctgtggata accgtattac
     2761 cgcctttgag tgagctgata ccgctcgccg cagccgaacg accgagcgca gcgagtcagt
     2821 gagcgaggaa gcggaagagc gcccaatacg caaaccgcct ctccccgcgc gttggccgat
     2881 tcattaatgc agctggcacg acaggtttcc cgactggaaa gcgggcagtg agcgcaacgc
     2941 aattaatgtg agttagctca ctcattaggc accccaggct ttacacttta tgcttccggc
     3001 tcgtatgttg tgtggaattg tgagcggata acaatttcac acaggaaaca gctatgacca
     3061 tgattacgcc aagcgcgcaa ttaaccctca ctaaagggaa caaaagctgg agctgcaagc
     3121 ttggccattg catacgttgt atccatatca taatatgtac atttatattg gctcatgtcc
     3181 aacattaccg ccatgttgac attgattatt gactagttat taatagtaat caattacggg
     3241 gtcattagtt catagcccat atatggagtt ccgcgttaca taacttacgg taaatggccc
     3301 gcctggctga ccgcccaacg acccccgccc attgacgtca ataatgacgt atgttcccat
     3361 agtaacgcca atagggactt tccattgacg tcaatgggtg gagtatttac ggtaaactgc
     3421 ccacttggca gtacatcaag tgtatcatat gccaagtacg ccccctattg acgtcaatga
     3481 cggtaaatgg cccgcctggc attatgccca gtacatgacc ttatgggact ttcctacttg
     3541 gcagtacatc tacgtattag tcatcgctat taccatggtg atgcggtttt ggcagtacat
     3601 caatgggcgt ggatagcggt ttgactcacg gggatttcca agtctccacc ccattgacgt
     3661 caatgggagt ttgttttggc accaaaatca acgggacttt ccaaaatgtc gtaacaactc
     3721 cgccccattg acgcaaatgg gcggtaggcg tgtacggtgg gaggtctata taagcagagc
     3781 tcgtttagtg aaccggggtc tctctggtta gaccagatct gagcctggga gctctctggc
     3841 taactaggga acccactgct taagcctcaa taaagcttgc cttgagtgct tcaagtagtg
     3901 tgtgcccgtc tgttgtgtga ctctggtaac tagagatccc tcagaccctt ttagtcagtg
     3961 tggaaaatct ctagcagtgg cgcccgaaca gggacctgaa agcgaaaggg aaaccagagc
     4021 tctctcgacg caggactcgg cttgctgaag cgcgcacggc aagaggcgag gggcggcgac
     4081 tggtgagtac gccaaaaatt ttgactagcg gaggctagaa ggagagagat gggtgcgaga
     4141 gcgtcagtat taagcggggg agaattagat cgcgatggga aaaaattcgg ttaaggccag
     4201 ggggaaagaa aaaatataaa ttaaaacata tagtatgggc aagcagggag ctagaacgat
     4261 tcgcagttaa tcctggcctg ttagaaacat cagaaggctg tagacaaata ctgggacagc
     4321 tacaaccatc ccttcagaca ggatcagaag aacttagatc attatataat acagtagcaa
     4381 ccctctattg tgtgcatcaa aggatagaga taaaagacac caaggaagct ttagacaaga
     4441 tagaggaaga gcaaaacaaa agtaagacca ccgcacagca agcggccgct gatcttcaga
     4501 cctggaggag gagatatgag ggacaattgg agaagtgaat tatataaata taaagtagta
     4561 aaaattgaac cattaggagt agcacccacc aaggcaaaga gaagagtggt gcagagagaa
     4621 aaaagagcag tgggaatagg agctttgttc cttgggttct tgggagcagc aggaagcact
     4681 atgggcgcag cctcaatgac gctgacggta caggccagac aattattgtc tggtatagtg
     4741 cagcagcaga acaatttgct gagggctatt gaggcgcaac agcatctgtt gcaactcaca
     4801 gtctggggca tcaagcagct ccaggcaaga atcctggctg tggaaagata cctaaaggat
     4861 caacagctcc tggggatttg gggttgctct ggaaaactca tttgcaccac tgctgtgcct
     4921 tggaatgcta gttggagtaa taaatctctg gaacagattg gaatcacacg acctggatgg
     4981 agtgggacag agaaattaac aattacacaa gcttaataca ctccttaatt gaagaatcgc
     5041 aaaaccagca agaaaagaat gaacaagaat tattggaatt agataaatgg gcaagtttgt
     5101 ggaattggtt taacataaca aattggctgt ggtatataaa attattcata atgatagtag
     5161 gaggcttggt aggtttaaga atagtttttg ctgtactttc tatagtgaat agagttaggc
     5221 agggatattc accattatcg tttcagaccc acctcccaac cccgagggga cccgacaggc
     5281 ccgaaggaat agaagaagaa ggtggagaga gagacagaga cagatccatt cgattagtga
     5341 acggatctcg acggtatcgg ttaactttta aaagaaaagg ggggattggg gggtacagtg
     5401 caggggaaag aatagtagac ataatagcaa cagacataca aactaaagaa ttacaaaaac
     5461 aaattacaaa aattcaaaat tttatcgatc acgagactag cctcgagtga tcataatcag
     5521 ccataccaca tttgtagagg ttttacttgc tttaaaaaac ctcccacacc tccccctgaa
     5581 cctgaaacat aaaatgaatg caattgttgt tgttaacttg tttattgcag cttataatgg
     5641 ttacaaataa ggcaatagca tcacaaattt cacaaataag gcattttttt cactgcattc
     5701 tagttttggt ttgtccaaac tcatcaatgt atcttatcat gtctggatct caaatccctc
     5761 ggaagctgcg cctgtcatcg aattcaccgg tctaattaag cttgtgcccc agtttgctag
     5821 ggaggtcgca gtatctggcc actgccacct cgtgctgctc gacgtaggtc tcgttgttgg
     5881 cctccttgat tctttccagt ctgtagtcca catagtagac gccaggcatc ttgaggttct
     5941 tagcgggttt cttggatcta tatgtggtct tgatgtttgc gatcagatgg ctcccgccca
     6001 cgagcttcag ggccatgtcg tttctgcctt ccaggccgcc gtcagcgggg tacagcgtct
     6061 cggtgaaggc ctcccagccg agtgttttct tctgcatcac agggccgttg gatgtgaagt
     6121 tcacccctct gatcttgacg ttgtagatga ggcagccgtc ctggaggctg gtgtcctggg
     6181 tagcggtcag cacgcccccg tcttcgtatg tggtgactct ctcccatgtg aagccctcag
     6241 ggaaggactg cttgaagaag tcggggatgc cctgggtgtg gttgatgaag gtcttgctgc
     6301 cgtagaggaa gctagtagcc aggatgtcga aggcgaaggg gagagggccg ccctcgacca
     6361 ccttgattct catggtctgg gtgccctcgt agggcttgcc ttcgccctcg gatgtgcact
     6421 tgaagtgatg gttgtccacg gtgccctcca tgtacagctt catgtgcatg ttctccttaa
     6481 tcagctcgct catgatggta ccgaattccg cggaggctgg atcggtcccg gtgtcttcta
     6541 tggaggtcaa aacagcgtgg atggcgtctc caggcgatct gacggttcac taaacgagct
     6601 ctgcttatat aggcctccca ccgtacacgc ctaccactag taatgaaaga ccccacctgt
     6661 aggtttggca agctagctgc agtaacgcca ttttgcaagg catggaaaaa taccaaacca
     6721 agaatagaga agttcagatc aagggcgggt acatgaaaat agctaacgtt gggccaaaca
     6781 ggatatctgc ggtgagcagt ttcggccccg gcccggggcc aagaacagat ggtcaccgca
     6841 gtttcggccc cggcccgagg ccaagaacag atggtcccca gatatggccc aaccctcagc
     6901 agtttcttaa gacccatcag atgtttccag gctcccccaa ggacctgaaa tgaccctgcg
     6961 ccttatttga attaaccaat cagcctgctt ctcgcttctg ttcgcgcgct tctgcttccc
     7021 gagctctata aaagagctca caacccctca ctcggcttaa ttaagatcat aacttcgtat
     7081 agcatacatt atacgaagtt atcccagctt gatatcacaa gtttgtacaa aaaagcaggc
     7141 tccgcggccg cccccttcca ccagcttttc tgcttgctgt ctgccggttt gagttgtgcg
     7201 ctcgggtgtc cctttcctct tcccctcccg cagggcttgc ggccaccatg gcgtattaga
     7261 ggcagcagtg cctgcggcag cgttggcctt tgcagcggcg gcagcagcac caggctctgc
     7321 agcggcaacc cccaccggcc taagccatgg cgctcttcac gaaatccagc agcagtgttg
     7381 ctgtaacgga caaagatacc ttcgagttaa gcacattcct ggaatccagc aaagccccac
     7441 aacatgaccg agatgagctt cctgaacagc gaagtgttgg cgggggactt gatgtccccc
     7501 ttcgaccagt cgggtttggg ggctgaagaa agcctaggtc tcttagatga ctatctggag
     7561 gtgggggatc caccggtcgc caccatggtg agcaagggcg aggagctgtt caccggggtg
     7621 gtgcccatcc tggtcgagct ggacggcgac gtaaacggcc acaagttcag cgtgtccggc
     7681 gagggcgagg gcgatgccac ctacggcaag ctgaccctga agttcatctg caccaccggc
     7741 aagctgcccg tgccctggcc caccctcgtg accaccctga cctacggcgt gcagtgcttc
     7801 agccgctacc ccgaccacat gaagcagcac gacttcttca agtccgccat gcccgaaggc
     7861 tacgtccagg agcgcaccat cttcttcaag gacgacggca actacaagac ccgcgccgag
     7921 gtgaagttcg agggcgacac cctggtgaac cgcatcgagc tgaagggcat cgacttcaag
     7981 gaggacggca acatcctggg gcacaagctg gagtacaact acaacagcca caacgtctat
     8041 atcatggccg acaagcagaa gaacggcatc aaggtgaact tcaagatccg ccacaacatc
     8101 gaggacggca gcgtgcagct cgccgaccac taccagcaga acacccccat cggcgacggc
     8161 cccgtgctgc tgcccgacaa ccactacctg agcacccagt ccgccctgag caaagacccc
     8221 aacgagaagc gcgatcacat ggtcctgctg gagttcgtga ccgccgccgg gatcactctc
     8281 ggcatggacg agctgtacaa gtaaaagggt gggcgcgccg acccagcttt cttgtacaaa
     8341 gtggtgatat cgaattcctg cagcccgggg gatccactag ttctagaata acttcgtata
     8401 gcatacatta tacgaagtta ttcgacaatc aacctctgga ttacaaaatt tgtgaaagat
     8461 tgactggtat tcttaactat gttgctcctt ttacgctatg tggatacgct gctttaatgc
     8521 ctttgtatca tgctattgct tcccgtatgg ctttcatttt ctcctccttg tataaatcct
     8581 ggttgctgtc tctttatgag gagttgtggc ccgttgtcag gcaacgtggc gtggtgtgca
     8641 ctgtgtttgc tgacgcaacc cccactggtt ggggcattgc caccacctgt cagctccttt
     8701 ccgggacttt cgctttcccc ctccctattg ccacggcgga actcatcgcc gcctgccttg
     8761 cccgctgctg gacaggggct cggctgttgg gcactgacaa ttccgtggtg ttgtcgggga
     8821 agctgacgtc ctttccatgg ctgctcgcct gtgttgccac ctggattctg cgcgggacgt
     8881 ccttctgcta cgtcccttcg gccctcaatc cagcggacct tccttcccgc ggcctgctgc
     8941 cggctctgcg gcctcttccg cgtcttcgcc ttcgccctca gacgagtcgg atctcccttt
     9001 gggccgcctc cccgcctgga attcgagctc ggtaccttta agaccaatga cttacaaggc
     9061 agctgtagat cttagccact ttttaaaaga aaagggggga ctggaagggc taattcactc
     9121 ccaacgaaga caagatctgc tttttgcttg tactgggtct ctctggttag accagatctg
     9181 agcctgggag ctctctggct aactagggaa cccactgctt aagcctcaat aaagcttgcc
     9241 ttgagtgctt caagtagtgt gtgcccgtct gttgtgtgac tctggtaact agagatccct
     9301 cagacccttt tagtcagtgt ggaaaatctc tagcagtagt agttcatgtc atcttattat
     9361 tcagtattta taacttgcaa agaaatgaat atcagagagt gagaggaact tgtttattgc
     9421 agcttataat ggttacaaat aaagcaatag catcac
//
