>Addgene plasmid #155032 | pSMALB-ATF4.5 | addgene full sequence | sequence record 308970 | Addgene NGS Result
GACATTGATTATTGACTAGTTATTAATAGTAATCAATTACGGGGTCATTAGTTCATAGCCCATATATGGA
GTTCCGCGTTACATAACTTACGGTAAATGGCCCGCCTGGCTGACCGCCCAACGACCCCCGCCCATTGACG
TCAATAATGACGTATGTTCCCATAGTAACGCCAATAGGGACTTTCCATTGACGTCAATGGGTGGAGTATT
TACGGTAAACTGCCCACTTGGCAGTACATCAAGTGTATCATATGCCAAGTACGCCCCCTATTGACGTCAA
TGACGGTAAATGGCCCGCCTGGCATTATGCCCAGTACATGACCTTATGGGACTTTCCTACTTGGCAGTAC
ATCTACGTATTAGTCATCGCTATTACCATGGTGATGCGGTTTTGGCAGTACATCAATGGGCGTGGATAGC
GGTTTGACTCACGGGGATTTCCAAGTCTCCACCCCATTGACGTCAATGGGAGTTTGTTTTGGCACCAAAA
TCAACGGGACTTTCCAAAATGTCGTAACAACTCCGCCCCATTGACGCAAATGGGCGGTAGGCGTGTACGG
TGGGAGGTCTATATAAGCAGAGCTCGTTTAGTGAACCGGGGTCTCTCTGGTTAGACCAGATCTGAGCCTG
GGAGCTCTCTGGCTAACTAGGGAACCCACTGCTTAAGCCTCAATAAAGCTTGCCTTGAGTGCTTCAAGTA
GTGTGTGCCCGTCTGTTGTGTGACTCTGGTAACTAGAGATCCCTCAGACCCTTTTAGTCAGTGTGGAAAA
TCTCTAGCAGTGGCGCCCGAACAGGGACTTGAAAGCGAAAGGGAAACCAGAGGAGCTCTCTCGACGCAGG
ACTCGGCTTGCTGAAGCGCGCACGGCAAGAGGCGAGGGGCGGCGACTGGTGAGTACGCCAAAAATTTTGA
CTAGCGGAGGCTAGAAGGAGAGAGATGGGTGCGAGAGCGTCAGTATTAAGCGGGGGAGAATTAGATCGCG
ATGGGAAAAAATTCGGTTAAGGCCAGGGGGAAAGAAAAAATATAAATTAAAACATATAGTATGGGCAAGC
AGGGAGCTAGAACGATTCGCAGTTAATCCTGGCCTGTTAGAAACATCAGAAGGCTGTAGACAAATACTGG
GACAGCTACAACCATCCCTTCAGACAGGATCAGAAGAACTTAGATCATTATATAATACAGTAGCAACCCT
CTATTGTGTGCATCAAAGGATAGAGATAAAAGACACCAAGGAAGCTTTAGACAAGATAGAGGAAGAGCAA
AACAAAAGTAAGACCACCGCACAGCAAGCGGCCGCTGATCTTCAGACCTGGAGGAGGAGATATGAGGGAC
AATTGGAGAAGTGAATTATATAAATATAAAGTAGTAAAAATTGAACCATTAGGAGTAGCACCCACCAAGG
CAAAGAGAAGAGTGGTGCAGAGAGAAAAAAGAGCAGTGGGAATAGGAGCTTTGTTCCTTGGGTTCTTGGG
AGCAGCAGGAAGCACTATGGGCGCAGCGTCAATGACGCTGACGGTACAGGCCAGACAATTATTGTCTGGT
ATAGTGCAGCAGCAGAACAATTTGCTGAGGGCTATTGAGGCGCAACAGCATCTGTTGCAACTCACAGTCT
GGGGCATCAAGCAGCTCCAGGCAAGAATCCTGGCTGTGGAAAGATACCTAAAGGATCAACAGCTCCTGGG
GATTTGGGGTTGCTCTGGAAAACTCATTTGCACCACTGCTGTGCCTTGGAATGCTAGTTGGAGTAATAAA
TCTCTGGAACAGATTTGGAATCACACGACCTGGATGGAGTGGGACAGAGAAATTAACAATTACACAAGCT
TAATACACTCCTTAATTGAAGAATCGCAAAACCAGCAAGAAAAGAATGAACAAGAATTATTGGAATTAGA
TAAATGGGCAAGTTTGTGGAATTGGTTTAACATAACAAATTGGCTGTGGTATATAAAATTATTCATAATG
ATAGTAGGAGGCTTGGTAGGTTTAAGAATAGTTTTTGCTGTACTTTCTATAGTGAATAGAGTTAGGCAGG
GATATTCACCATTATCGTTTCAGACCCACCTCCCAACCCCGAGGGGACCCGACAGGCCCGAAGGAATAGA
AGAAGAAGGTGGAGAGAGAGACAGAGACAGATCCATTCGATTAGTGAACGGATCTCGACGGTATCGGTTA
ACTTTTAAAAGAAAAGGGGGGATTGGGGGGTACAGTGCAGGGGAAAGAATAGTAGACATAATAGCAACAG
ACATACAAACTAAAGAATTACAAAAACAAATTACAAAAATTCAAAATTTTATCGATCACGAGACTAGCCT
CGAGTGATCATAATCAGCCATACCACATTTGTAGAGGTTTTACTTGCTTTAAAAAACCTCCCACACCTCC
CCCTGAACCTGAAACATAAAATGAATGCAATTGTTGTTGTTAACTTGTTTATTGCAGCTTATAATGGTTA
CAAATAAGGCAATAGCATCACAAATTTCACAAATAAGGCATTTTTTTCACTGCATTCTAGTTTTGGTTTG
TCCAAACTCATCAATGTATCTTATCATGTCTGGATCTCAAATCCCTCGGAAGCTGCGCCTGTCATCGAAT
TCACCGGTCTAATTAAGCTTGTGCCCCAGTTTGCTAGGGAGGTCGCAGTATCTGGCCACTGCCACCTCGT
GCTGCTCGACGTAGGTCTCGTTGTTGGCCTCCTTGATTCTTTCCAGTCTGTAGTCCACATAGTAGACGCC
AGGCATCTTGAGGTTCTTAGCGGGTTTCTTGGATCTATATGTGGTCTTGATGTTTGCGATCAGATGGCTC
CCGCCCACGAGCTTCAGGGCCATGTCGTTTCTGCCTTCCAGGCCGCCGTCAGCGGGGTACAGCGTCTCGG
TGAAGGCCTCCCAGCCGAGTGTTTTCTTCTGCATCACAGGGCCGTTGGATGTGAAGTTCACCCCTCTGAT
CTTGACGTTGTAGATGAGGCAGCCGTCCTGGAGGCTGGTGTCCTGGGTAGCGGTCAGCACGCCCCCGTCT
TCGTATGTGGTGACTCTCTCCCATGTGAAGCCCTCAGGGAAGGACTGCTTGAAGAAGTCGGGGATGCCCT
GGGTGTGGTTGATGAAGGTCTTGCTGCCGTAGAGGAAGCTAGTAGCCAGGATGTCGAAGGCGAAGGGGAG
AGGGCCGCCCTCGACCACCTTGATTCTCATGGTCTGGGTGCCCTCGTAGGGCTTGCCTTCGCCCTCGGAT
GTGCACTTGAAGTGATGGTTGTCCACGGTGCCCTCCATGTACAGCTTCATGTGCATGTTCTCCTTAATCA
GCTCGCTCATGATGGTACCGAATTCCGCGGAGGCTGGATCGGTCCCGGTGTCTTCTATGGAGGTCAAAAC
AGCGTGGATGGCGTCTCCAGGCGATCTGACGGTTCACTAAACGAGCTCTGCTTATATAGGCCTCCCACCG
TACACGCCTACCACTAGTAATGAAAGACCCCACCTGTAGGTTTGGCAAGCTAGCTGCAGTAACGCCATTT
TGCAAGGCATGGAAAAATACCAAACCAAGAATAGAGAAGTTCAGATCAAGGGCGGGTACATGAAAATAGC
TAACGTTGGGCCAAACAGGATATCTGCGGTGAGCAGTTTCGGCCCCGGCCCGGGGCCAAGAACAGATGGT
CACCGCAGTTTCGGCCCCGGCCCGAGGCCAAGAACAGATGGTCCCCAGATATGGCCCAACCCTCAGCAGT
TTCTTAAGACCCATCAGATGTTTCCAGGCTCCCCCAAGGACCTGAAATGACCCTGCGCCTTATTTGAATT
AACCAATCAGCCTGCTTCTCGCTTCTGTTCGCGCGCTTCTGCTTCCCGAGCTCTATAAAAGAGCTCACAA
CCCCTCACTCGGCTTAATTAAGATCATAACTTCGTATAGCATACATTATACGAAGTTATCCCAGCTTGAT
ATCACAAGTTTGTACAAAAAAGCAGGCTCCGCGGCCGCCCCCTTCACCAGCTTTTCTGCTTGCTGTCTGC
CGGTTTGAGTTGTGCGCTCGGGTGTCCCTTTCCTCTTCCCCTCCCGCAGGGCTTGCGGCCACCATGGCGT
ATTAGAGGCAGCAGTGCCTGCGGCAGCGTTGGCCTTTGCAGCGGCGGCAGCAGCACCAGGCTCTGCAGCG
GCAACCCCCACCGGCCTAAGCCATGGCGCTCTTCACGAAATCCAGCAGCAGTGTTGCTGTAACGGACAAA
GATACCTTCGAGTTAAGCACATTCCTGGAATCCAGCAAAGCCCCACAACATGACCGAGATGAGCTTCCTG
AACAGCGAAGTGTTGGCGGGGGACTTGATGTCCCCCTTCGACCAGTCGGGTTTGGGGGCTGAAGAAAGCC
TAGGTCTCTTAGATGACTATCTGGAGGTGGGGGATCCACCGGTCGCCACCATGGTGAGCAAGGGCGAGGA
GCTGTTCACCGGGGTGGTGCCCATCCTGGTCGAGCTGGACGGCGACGTAAACGGCCACAAGTTCAGCGTG
TCCGGCGAGGGCGAGGGCGATGCCACCTACGGCAAGCTGACCCTGAAGTTCATCTGCACCACCGGCAAGC
TGCCCGTGCCCTGGCCCACCCTCGTGACCACCCTGACCTACGGCGTGCAGTGCTTCAGCCGCTACCCCGA
CCACATGAAGCAGCACGACTTCTTCAAGTCCGCCATGCCCGAAGGCTACGTCCAGGAGCGCACCATCTTC
TTCAAGGACGACGGCAACTACAAGACCCGCGCCGAGGTGAAGTTCGAGGGCGACACCCTGGTGAACCGCA
TCGAGCTGAAGGGCATCGACTTCAAGGAGGACGGCAACATCCTGGGGCACAAGCTGGAGTACAACTACAA
CAGCCACAACGTCTATATCATGGCCGACAAGCAGAAGAACGGCATCAAGGTGAACTTCAAGATCCGCCAC
AACATCGAGGACGGCAGCGTGCAGCTCGCCGACCACTACCAGCAGAACACCCCCATCGGCGACGGCCCCG
TGCTGCTGCCCGACAACCACTACCTGAGCACCCAGTCCGCCCTGAGCAAAGACCCCAACGAGAAGCGCGA
TCACATGGTCCTGCTGGAGTTCGTGACCGCCGCCGGGATCACTCTCGGCATGGACGAGCTGTACAAGTAA
AAGGGTGGGCGCGCCGACCCAGCTTTCTTGTACAAAGTGGTGATATCGAATTCCTGCAGCCCGGGGGATC
CACTAGTTCTAGAATAACTTCGTATAGCATACATTATACGAAGTTATTCGACAATCAACCTCTGGATTAC
AAAATTTGTGAAAGATTGACTGGTATTCTTAACTATGTTGCTCCTTTTACGCTATGTGGATACGCTGCTT
TAATGCCTTTGTATCATGCTATTGCTTCCCGTATGGCTTTCATTTTCTCCTCCTTGTATAAATCCTGGTT
GCTGTCTCTTTATGAGGAGTTGTGGCCCGTTGTCAGGCAACGTGGCGTGGTGTGCACTGTGTTTGCTGAC
GCAACCCCCACTGGTTGGGGCATTGCCACCACCTGTCAGCTCCTTTCCGGGACTTTCGCTTTCCCCCTCC
CTATTGCCACGGCGGAACTCATCGCCGCCTGCCTTGCCCGCTGCTGGACAGGGGCTCGGCTGTTGGGCAC
TGACAATTCCGTGGTGTTGTCGGGGAAGCTGACGTCCTTTCCATGGCTGCTCGCCTGTGTTGCCACCTGG
ATTCTGCGCGGGACGTCCTTCTGCTACGTCCCTTCGGCCCTCAATCCAGCGGACCTTCCTTCCCGCGGCC
TGCTGCCGGCTCTGCGGCCTCTTCCGCGTCTTCGCCTTCGCCCTCAGACGAGTCGGATCTCCCTTTGGGC
CGCCTCCCCGCCTGGAATTCGAGCTCGGTACCTTTAAGACCAATGACTTACAAGGCAGCTGTAGATCTTA
GCCACTTTTTAAAAGAAAAGGGGGGACTGGAAGGGCTAATTCACTCCCAACGAAGACAAGATCTGCTTTT
TGCTTGTACTGGGTCTCTCTGGTTAGACCAGATCTGAGCCTGGGAGCTCTCTGGCTAACTAGGGAACCCA
CTGCTTAAGCCTCAATAAAGCTTGCCTTGAGTGCTTCAAGTAGTGTGTGCCCGTCTGTTGTGTGACTCTG
GTAACTAGAGATCCCTCAGACCCTTTTAGTCAGTGTGGAAAATCTCTAGCAGTAGTAGTTCATGTCATCT
TATTATTCAGTATTTATAACTTGCAAAGAAATGAATATCAGAGAGTGAGAGGAACTTGTTTATTGCAGCT
TATAATGGTTACAAATAAAGCAATAGCATCACAAATTTCACAAATAAAGCATTTTTTTCACTGCATTCTA
GTTGTGGTTTGTCCAAACTCATCAATGTATCTTATCATGTCTGGCTCTAGCTATCCCGCCCCTAACTCCG
CCCATCCCGCCCCTAACTCCGCCCAGTTCCGCCCATTCTCCGCCCCATGGCTGACTAATTTTTTTTATTT
ATGCAGAGGCCGAGGCCGCCTCGGCCTCTGAGCTATTCCAGAAGTAGTGAGGAGGCTTTTTTGGAGGCCT
AGGGACGTACCCAATTCGCCCTATAGTGAGTCGTATTACGCGCGCTCACTGGCCGTCGTTTTACAACGTC
GTGACTGGGAAAACCCTGGCGTTACCCAACTTAATCGCCTTGCAGCACATCCCCCTTTCGCCAGCTGGCG
TAATAGCGAAGAGGCCCGCACCGATCGCCCTTCCCAACAGTTGCGCAGCCTGAATGGCGAATGGG
[124 nt withheld, positions 6716-6839]
C
[91 nt withheld, positions 6841-6931]
A
[49 nt withheld, positions 6933-6981]
CCTTTGACGTTGGAGTCCACGTTCTTT
[37 nt withheld, positions 7009-7045]
ACCCTATCTCGGTCTATTCTTTTGATTTATAAGGGATTTTGCCGATTTCGGCCTATTGGTTAAAAAATGA
GCTGATTTAACAAAAATTTAACGCGAATTTTAACAAAATATTAACGCTTACAATTTAGGTGGCACTTTTC
GGGGAAATGTGCGCGGAACCCCTATTTGTTTATTTTTCTAAATACATTCAAATATGTATCCGCTCATGAG
ACAATAACCCTGATAAATGCTTCAATAATATTGAAAAAGGAAGAGTATGAGTATTCAACATTTCCGTGTC
GCCCTTATTCCCTTTTTTGCGGCATTTTGCCTTCCTGTTTTTGCTCACCCAGAAACGCTGGTGAAAGTAA
AAGATGCTGAAGATCAGTTGGGTGCACGAGTGGGTTACATCGAACTGGATCTCAACAGCGGTAAGATCCT
TGAGAGTTTTCGCCCCGAAGAACGTTTTCCAATGATGAGCACTTTTAAAGTTCTGCTATGTGGCGCGGTA
TTATCCCGTATTGACGCCGGGCAAGAGCAACTCGGTCGCCGCATACACTATTCTCAGAATGACTTGGTTG
AGTACTCACCAGTCACAGAAAAGCATCTTACGGATGGCATGACAGTAAGAGAATTATGCAGTGCTGCCAT
AACCATGAGTGATAACACTGCGGCCAACTTACTTCTGACAACGATCGGAGGACCGAAGGAGCTAACCGCT
TTTTTGCACAACATGGGGGATCATGTAACTCGCCTTGATCGTTGGGAACCGGAGCTGAATGAAGCCATAC
CAAACGACGAGCGTGACACCACGATGCCTGTAGCAATGGCAACAACGTTGCGCAAACTATTAACTGGCGA
ACTACTTACTCTAGCTTCCCGGCAACAATTAATAGACTGGATGGAGGCGGATAAAGTTGCAGGACCACTT
CTGCGCTCGGCCCTTCCGGCTGGCTGGTTTATTGCTGATAAATCTGGAGCCGGTGAGCGTGGGTCTCGCG
GTATCATTGCAGCACTGGGGCCAGATGGTAAGCCCTCCCGTATCGTAGTTATCTACACGACGGGGAGTCA
GGCAACTATGGATGAACGAAATAGACAGATCGCTGAGATAGGTGCCTCACTGATTAAGCATTGGTAACTG
TCAGACCAAGTTTACTCATATATACTTTAGATTGATTTAAAACTTCATTTTTAATTTAAAAGGATCTAGG
TGAAGATCCTTTTTGATAATCTCATGACCAAAATCCCTTAACGTGAGTTTTCGTTCCACTGAGCGTCAGA
CCCCGTAGAAAAGATCAAAGGATCTTCTTGAGATCCTTTTTTTCTGCGCGTAATCTGCTGCTTGCAAACA
AAAAAACCACCGCTACCAGCGGTGGTTTGTTTGCCGGATCAAGAGCTACCAACTCTTTTTCCGAAGGTAA
CTGGCTTCAGCAGAGCGCAGATACCAAATACTGTTCTTCTAGTGTAGCCGTAGTTAGGCCACCACTTCAA
GAACTCTGTAGCACCGCCTACATACCTCGCTCTGCTAATCCTGTTACCAGTGGCTGCTGCCAGTGGCGAT
AAGTCGTGTCTTACCGGGTTGGACTCAAGACGATAGTTACCGGATAAGGCGCAGCGGTCGGGCTGAACGG
GGGGTTCGTGCACACAGCCCAGCTTGGAGCGAACGACCTACACCGAACTGAGATACCTACAGCGTGAGCT
ATGAGAAAGCGCCACGCTTCCCGAAGGGAGAAAGGCGGACAGGTATCCGGTAAGCGGCAGGGTCGGAACA
GGAGAGCGCACGAGGGAGCTTCCAGGGGGAAACGCCTGGTATCTTTATAGTCCTGTCGGGTTTCGCCACC
TCTGACTTGAGCGTCGATTTTTGTGATGCTCGTCAGGGGGGCGGAGCCTATGGAAAAACGCCAGCAACGC
GGCCTTTTTACGGTTCCTGGCCTTTTGCTGGCCTTTTGCTCACATGTTCTTTCCTGCGTTATCCCCTGAT
TCTGTGGATAACCGTATTACCGCCTTTGAGTGAGCTGATACCGCTCGCCGCAGCCGAACGACCGAGCGCA
GCGAGTCAGTGAGCGAGGAAGCGGAAGAGCGCCCAATACGCAAACCGCCTCTCCCCGCGCGTTGGCCGAT
TCATTAATGCAGCTGGCACGACAGGTTTCCCGACTGGAAAGCGGGCAGTGAGCGCAACGCAATTAATGTG
AGTTAGCTCACTCATTAGGCACCCCAGGCTTTACACTTTATGCTTCCGGCTCGTATGTTGTGTGGAATTG
TGAGCGGATAACAATTTCACACAGGAAACAGCTATGACCATGATTACGCCAAGCGCGCAATTAACCCTCA
CTAAAGGGAACAAAAGCTGGAGCTGCAAGCTTGGCCATTGCATACGTTGTATCCATATCATAATATGTAC
ATTTATATTGGCTCATGTCCAACATTACCGCCATGTT
Features (pLannotate 1.2.2; 36 found; start..end, strand, type, name):
      1..380     +  enhancer       CMV enhancer: human cytomegalovirus immediate early enhancer
    381..584     +  promoter       CMV promoter: human cytomegalovirus (CMV) immediate early promoter
    599..779     +  LTR            5' LTR (truncated): truncated 5' long terminal repeat (LTR) from HIV-1
    826..951     +  misc_feature   HIV-1 Ψ: packaging signal of human immunodeficiency virus type 1
    935..1298    +  CDS            HIV-1 gag (fragment): gag protein from human immunodeficiency virus 1; gag
   1444..1677    +  misc_feature   RRE: The Rev response element (RRE) of HIV-1 allows for Rev-dependent mRNA export from the nucleus to the cytoplasm.
   2054..2154    +  CDS            Rev (fragment): human immunodeficiency virus 1 (HIV-1) Rev protein; rev; enhances nuclear export of unspliced and incompletely spliced viral mRNAs
   2173..2290    +  misc_feature   cPPT/CTS: central polypurine tract and central termination sequence of HIV-1
   2315..2399    +  CDS            large T antigen (fragment): large T antigen from SV40 (simian virus 40)
   2422..2556    +  polyA_signal   SV40 poly(A) signal: SV40 polyadenylation signal
   2602..3300    -  CDS            TagBFP: TagBFP is a basic (constitutively fluorescent) blue fluorescent protein published in 2008, derived from Entacmaea quadricolor. It is reported to be a very rapidly-maturing monomer with very low acid sensitivity.
   3404..3442    -  promoter       minimal CMV promoter: human cytomegalovirus (CMV) immediate early promoter
   3489..3863    +  promoter       SFFV promoter (fragment): spleen focus-forming virus long terminal repeat (LTR) promoter
   3876..3909    +  protein_bind   loxP: Cre-mediated recombination occurs in the 8-bp core sequence (GCATACAT). Cre recombinase
   3924..3948    +  protein_bind   attB1: mutant version of attB; recombination site for the Gateway® BP reaction BP Clonase™
   4250..4369    +  CDS            Atf4 (fragment): ATF4_RAT - Experimental evidence at protein level: Swiss-Prot protein existence level 1. Transcription factor that binds the cAMP response element (CRE) (consensus: 5'-GTGACGT[AC][AG]-3') and displays two biological functions, as regulator of metabolic and redox processes under normal cellular conditions, and as master transcription factor during integrated stress response (ISR) (By similarity). Binds to asymmetric CRE's as a heterodimer and to palindromic CRE's as a homodimer (By similarity). Core effector of the ISR, which is required for adaptation to various stress such as endoplasmic reti
   4391..5110    +  CDS            EGFP: the original enhanced GFP (Yang et al., 1996) mammalian codon-optimized
   5127..5151    -  protein_bind   attB2: mutant version of attB; recombination site for the Gateway® BP reaction BP Clonase™
   5151..5193    -  misc_feature   MCS (fragment): pBluescript multiple cloning site
   5194..5227    +  protein_bind   loxP: Cre-mediated recombination occurs in the 8-bp core sequence (GCATACAT). Cre recombinase
   5233..5821    +  misc_feature   WPRE: woodchuck hepatitis virus posttranscriptional regulatory element
   5838..5906    +  CDS            nef (fragment): NEF_HV1Z2 - Experimental evidence at protein level: Swiss-Prot protein existence level 1. Extracellular Nef protein targets CD4(+) T-lymphocytes for apoptosis by interacting with CXCR4 surface receptors. From Human immunodeficiency virus type 1 group M subtype D (isolate Z2/CDC-Z34) (HIV-1).
   5908..6141    +  LTR            3' LTR (ΔU3): self-inactivating 3' long terminal repeat (LTR) from HIV-1
   6213..6334    +  polyA_signal   SV40 poly(A) signal: SV40 polyadenylation signal
   6374..6509    +  rep_origin     SV40 ori: SV40 origin of replication
   6530..6548    -  promoter       T7 promoter: promoter for bacteriophage T7 RNA polymerase
   6556..6711    +  CDS            lacZα (fragment): LacZα fragment of β-galactosidase; lacZ fragment
   6716..7144    +  rep_origin     f1 ori (sequence partly withheld): f1 bacteriophage origin of replication; arrow indicates direction of (+) strand synthesis
   7197..7301    +  promoter       AmpR promoter: bla
   7302..8162    +  CDS            AmpR: β-lactamase; bla; confers resistance to ampicillin, carbenicillin, and related antibiotics
   8333..8921    +  rep_origin     ori: high-copy-number ColE1/pMB1/pBR322/pUC origin of replication
   9104..9196    +  CDS            lacI (fragment): lac repressor; lacI; The lac repressor binds to the lac operator to inhibit transcription in E. coli. This inhibition can be relieved by adding lactose or isopropyl-β-D-thiogalactopyranoside (IPTG).
   9209..9230    +  protein_bind   CAP binding site: CAP binding activates transcription in the presence of cAMP. E. coli catabolite activator protein
   9245..9275    +  promoter       lac promoter: promoter for the E. coli lac operon
   9283..9299    +  protein_bind   lac operator: The lac repressor binds to the lac operator to inhibit transcription in E. coli. This inhibition can be relieved by adding lactose or isopropyl-β-D-thiogalactopyranoside (IPTG). lac repressor encoded by lacI
   9344..9362    +  promoter       T3 promoter: promoter for bacteriophage T3 RNA polymerase
