[The description below was written by a language model from this plasmid's Addgene catalogue record, the feature table of its GenBank file and pLannotate feature annotations shown in this document.]
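Description:
pSMALB-ATF4.5 is a roughly 9.5 kb self-inactivating HIV-1-based lentiviral transfer plasmid that serves as a fluorescent reporter of ATF4 translation in mammalian cells. It is propagated in E. coli on a high-copy ColE1/pUC-type origin with ampicillin resistance, and also carries f1 and SV40 origins. The viral genome is transcribed from a CMV enhancer/promoter fused to a truncated 5' LTR. It includes the Ψ packaging signal with a gag fragment, the RRE for Rev-dependent nuclear export, a cPPT/CTS, a WPRE to boost transcript expression, and a ΔU3 3' LTR that silences LTR promoter activity after integration. The depositor's GenBank annotation labels both LTRs as 5' LTRs, whereas the automated annotation of the sequenced plasmid identifies the downstream one as the self-inactivating 3' LTR. The two records also differ by a few bases in length and start at different positions.

The payload is a bidirectional promoter cassette. In the forward direction, an SFFV promoter drives a transcript that begins with the mouse Atf4 5' UTR, including the upstream open reading frames uORF1 and uORF2. The second uORF overlaps the start of the ATF4 coding sequence, which is fused in frame to eGFP. Because uORF2 normally diverts ribosomes from the ATF4 start codon and is bypassed when eIF2α is phosphorylated, GFP output reports integrated stress response/unfolded protein response activity at the translational level. In the opposite orientation, a minimal CMV promoter drives TagBFP with its own poly(A) signal, marking transduced cells and providing a reference for normalising GFP. The reporter segment is flanked by Gateway attB1/attB2 sites and by a pair of loxP sites. The reporter portion was derived from an earlier ATF4-GFP plasmid. The vector has been applied to haematopoietic stem cells and leukaemia, and is intended for use alongside the matched negative and positive controls pSMALB-ATF4.12 and pSMALB-ATF4.14.
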