Addgene plasmid #155032: pSMALB-ATF4.5
Purpose: Fluorescent reporter for ATF4 translation
Depositing lab: John Dick & Peter van Galen. Depositing organization: University Health Network. Publication: The unfolded protein response governs integrity of the haematopoietic stem-cell pool during stress. van Galen P, Kreso A, Mbong N, Kent DG, Fitzmaurice T, Chambers JE, Xie S, Laurenti E, Hermans K, Eppert K, Marciniak SJ, Goodall JC, Green AR, Wouters BG, Wienholds E, Dick JE. Nature. 2014 Jun 12;510(7504):268-72. doi: 10.1038/nature13228. Epub 2014 Apr 28. PubMed 24776803.
Backbone
  Vector backbone: pSMALB
  Backbone manufacturer: Peter van Galen
  Total vector size (bp): 9456
  Vector type: Mammalian Expression, Lentiviral
Growth in bacteria
  Bacterial resistance: Ampicillin, 100 μg/mL
  Growth temperature: 37°C
  Growth strain: NEB Stable
  Copy number: High Copy
Gene/Insert 1
  Gene/Insert name: ATF4 5' UTR
  Species: M. musculus (mouse)
  Insert size (bp): 277
  Entrez Gene: Atf4 (a.k.a. Atf-4, C/ATF, CREB-2, CREB2, TAXREB67)
Gene/Insert 2
  Gene/Insert name: ATF4-eGFP fusion ORF
  Insert size (bp): 858
Gene/Insert 3
  Gene/Insert name: TagBFP
  Insert size (bp): 702
Resource information
  A portion of this plasmid was derived from a plasmid made by: 5' UTR and ATF4-GFP fusion was clones from Addgene Plasmid #21852, "ATF4 5: 5’ATF4.GFP".
Terms and licenses: Academic/Nonprofit Terms; Industry Terms: Not Available to Industry
Depositor comments: Also used in van Galen et al., 2018, Integrated Stress Response Activity Marks Stem Cells in Normal Hematopoiesis and Leukemia, Cell Reports 25, 1109–1117 (https://doi.org/10.1016/j.celrep.2018.10.021) This plasmid should be used with pSMALB-ATF4.12 (negative control, https://www.addgene.org/155033/) and pSMALB-ATF4.14 (positive control), https://www.addgene.org/155034/.
How to cite: pSMALB-ATF4.5 was a gift from John Dick & Peter van Galen (Addgene plasmid # 155032 ; http://n2t.net/addgene:155032 ; RRID:Addgene_155032)
